>Addgene plasmid #173936 | pET28_6xHis-PARP1delZn3 | addgene full sequence | sequence record 342731 | Addgene NGS Result
AGAACTTAATGGGCCCGCTAACAGCGCGATTTGCTGGTGACCCAATGCGACCAGATGCTCCACGCCCAGT
CGCGTACCGTCTTCATGGGAGAAAATAATACTGTTGATGGGTGTCTGGTCAGAGACATCAAGAAATAACG
CCGGAACATTAGTGCAGGCAGCTTCCACAGCAATGGCATCCTGGTCATCCAGCGGATAGTTAATGATCAG
CCCACTGACGCGTTGCGCGAGAAGATTGTGCACCGCCGCTTTACAGGCTTCGACGCCGCTTCGTTCTACC
ATCGACACCACCACGCTGGCACCCAGTTGATCGGCGCGAGATTTAATCGCCGCGACAATTTGCGACGGCG
CGTGCAGGGCCAGACTGGAGGTGGCAACGCCAATCAGCAACGACTGTTTGCCCGCCAGTTGTTGTGCCAC
GCGGTTGGGAATGTAATTCAGCTCCGCCATCGCCGCTTCCACTTTTTCCCGCGTTTTCGCAGAAACGTGG
CTGGCCTGGTTCACCACGCGGGAAACGGTCTGATAAGAGACACCGGCATACTCTGCGACATCGTATAACG
TTACTGGTTTCACATTCACCACCCTGAATTGACTCTCTTCCGGGCGCTATCATGCCATACCGCGAAAGGT
TTTGCGCCATTCGATGGTGTCCGGGATCTCGACGCTCTCCCTTATGCGACTCCTGCATTAGGAAGCAGCC
CAGTAGTAGGTTGAGGCCGTTGAGCACCGCCGCCGCAAGGAATGGTGCATGCAAGGAGATGGCGCCCAAC
AGTCCCCCGGCCACGGGGCCTGCCACCATACCCACGCCGAAACAAGCGCTCATGAGCCCGAAGTGGCGAG
CCCGATCTTCCCCATCGGTGATGTCGGCGATATAGGCGCCAGCAACCGCACCTGTGGCGCCGGTGATGCC
GGCCACGATGCGTCCGGCGTAGAGGATCGAGATCTCGATCCCGCGAAATTAATACGACTCACTATAGGGG
AATTGTGAGCGGATAACAATTCCCCTCTAGAAATAATTTTGTTTAACTTTAAGAAGGAGATATACCATGG
GCAGCAGCCATCATCATCATCATCACAGCAGCGGCCTGGTGCCGCGCGGCAGCCATATGATGGCGGAGTC
TTCTGATAAGCTGTATCGAGTCGAGTACGCCAAGAGCGGGCGCGCCTCTTGCAAGAAATGCAGCGAGAGC
ATCCCCAAGGACTCGCTCCGGATGGCCATCATGGTGCAGTCGCCCATGTTTGATGGAAAAGTCCCACACT
GGTACCACTTCTCCTGCTTCTGGAAGGTGGGCCACTCCATCCGGCACCCTGACGTTGAGGTGGATGGGTT
CTCTGAGCTTCGGTGGGATGACCAGCAGAAAGTCAAGAAGACAGCGGAAGCTGGAGGAGTGACAGGCAAA
GGCCAGGATGGAATTGGTAGCAAGGCAGAGAAGACTCTGGGTGACTTTGCAGCAGAGTATGCCAAGTCCA
ACAGAAGTACGTGCAAGGGGTGTATGGAGAAGATAGAAAAGGGCCAGGTGCGCCTGTCCAAGAAGATGGT
GGACCCGGAGAAGCCACAGCTAGGCATGATTGACCGCTGGTACCATCCAGGCTGCTTTGTCAAGAACAGG
GAGGAGCTGGGTTTCCGGCCCGAGTACAGTGCGAGTCAGCTCAAGGGCTTCAGCCTCCTTGCTACAGAGG
ATAAGGAAGCCCTGAAGAAGCAGCTCCCAGGAGTCAAGAGTGAAGGAAAGAGAAAAGGCGATGAGGTGGC
CTCGGCTCCTGCTGCTGTGAACTCCTCTGCTTCAGCAGATAAGCCATTATCCAACATGAAGATCCTGACT
CTCGGGAAGCTGTCCCGGAACAAGGATGAAGTGAAGGCCATGATTGAGAAACTCGGGGGGAAGTTGACGG
GGACGGCCAACAAGGCTTCCCTGTGCATCAGCACCAAAAAGGAGGTGGAAAAGATGAATAAGAAGATGGA
GGAAGTAAAGGAAGCCAACATCCGAGTTGTGTCTGAGGACTTCCTCCAGGACGTCTCCGCCTCCACCAAG
AGCCTTCAGGAGTTGTTCTTAGCGCACATCTTGTCCCCTTGGGGGGCAGAGGTGAAGGCAGAGCCTGTTG
AAGTTGTGGCCCCAAGAGGGAAGTCAGGGGCTGCGCTCTCCAAAAAAAGCAAGGGCCAGGTCAAGGAGGA
AGGTATCAACAAATCTGAAAAGAGAATGAAATTAACTCTTAAAGGAGGAGCAGCTGTGGATCCTGATTCT
GGACTGGAACACTCTGCGCATGTCCTGGAGAAAGGTGGGAAGGTCTTCAGTGCCACCCTTGGCCTGGTGG
ACATCGTTAAAGGAACCAACTCCTACTACAAGCTCCAGCTTCTGGAGGACGACAAGGAAAACAGGTATTG
GATATTCAGGTCCTGGGGCCGTGTGGGTACGGTGATCGGTAGCAACAAACTGGAACAGATGCCTTCCAAG
GAGGATGCCATTGAGCACTTCATGAAATTATATGAAGAAAAAACCGGGAACGCTTGGCACTCCAAAAATT
TCACGAAGTATCCCAAAAAGTTCTACCCCCTGGAGATTGACTATGGCCAGGATGAAGAGGCAGTGAAGAA
GCTGACAGTAAATCCTGGCACCAAGTCCAAGCTCCCCAAGCCAGTTCAGGACCTCATCAAGATGATCTTT
GATGTGGAAAGTATGAAGAAAGCCATGGTGGAGTATGAGATCGACCTTCAGAAGATGCCCTTGGGGAAGC
TGAGCAAAAGGCAGATCCAGGCCGCATACTCCATCCTCAGTGAGGTCCAGCAGGCGGTGTCTCAGGGCAG
CAGCGACTCTCAGATCCTGGATCTCTCAAATCGCTTTTACACCCTGATCCCCCACGACTTTGGGATGAAG
AAGCCTCCGCTCCTGAACAATGCAGACAGTGTGCAGGCCAAGGCGGAAATGCTTGACAACCTGCTGGACA
TCGAGGTGGCCTACAGTCTGCTCAGGGGAGGGTCTGATGATAGCAGCAAGGATCCCATCGATGTCAACTA
TGAGAAGCTCAAAACTGACATTAAGGTGGTTGACAGAGATTCTGAAGAAGCCGAGATCATCAGGAAGTAT
GTTAAGAACACTCATGCAACCACACACAATGCGTATGACTTGGAAGTCATCGATATCTTTAAGATAGAGC
GTGAAGGCGAATGCCAGCGTTACAAGCCCTTTAAGCAGCTTCATAACCGAAGATTGCTGTGGCACGGGTC
CAGGACCACCAACTTTGCTGGGATCCTGTCCCAGGGTCTTCGGATAGCCCCGCCTGAAGCGCCCGTGACA
GGCTACATGTTTGGTAAAGGGATCTATTTCGCTGACATGGTCTCCAAGAGTGCCAACTACTGCCATACGT
CTCAGGGAGACCCAATAGGCTTAATCCTGTTGGGAGAAGTTGCCCTTGGAAACATGTATGAACTGAAGCA
CGCTTCACATATCAGCAAGTTACCCAAGGGCAAGCACAGTGTCAAAGGTTTGGGCAAAACTACCCCTGAT
CCTTCAGCTAACATTAGTCTGGATGGTGTAGACGTTCCTCTTGGGACCGGGATTTCATCTGGTGTGAATG
ACACCTCTCTACTATATAACGAGTACATTGTCTATGATATTGCTCAGGTAAATCTGAAGTATCTGCTGAA
ACTGAAATTCAATTTTAAGACCTCCCTGTGGTAACTCGAGCACCACCACCACCACCACTGAGATCCGGCT
GCTAACAAAGCCCGAAAGGAAGCTGAGTTGGCTGCTGCCACCGCTGAGCAATAACTAGCATAACCCCTTG
GGGCCTCTAAACGGGTCTTGAGGGGTTTTTTGCTGAAAGGAGGAACTATATCCGGATTGGCGAATGGG
[124 nt withheld, positions 3849-3972]
C
[91 nt withheld, positions 3974-4064]
A
[49 nt withheld, positions 4066-4114]
CCTTTGACGTTGGAGTCCACGTTCTTT
[37 nt withheld, positions 4142-4178]
ACCCTATCTCGGTCTATTCTTTTGATTTATAAGGGATTTTGCCGATTTCGGCCTATTGGTTAAAAAATGA
GCTGATTTAACAAAAATTTAACGCGAATTTTAACAAAATATTAACGCTTACAATTTAGGTGGCACTTTTC
GGGGAAATGTGCGCGGAACCCCTATTTGTTTATTTTTCTAAATACATTCAAATATGTATCCGCTCATGAA
TTAATTCTTAGAAAAACTCATCGAGCATCAAATGAAACTGCAATTTATTCATATCAGGATTATCAATACC
ATATTTTTGAAAAAGCCGTTTCTGTAATGAAGGAGAAAACTCACCGAGGCAGTTCCATAGGATGGCAAGA
TCCTGGTATCGGTCTGCGATTCCGACTCGTCCAACATCAATACAACCTATTAATTTCCCCTCGTCAAAAA
TAAGGTTATCAAGTGAGAAATCACCATGAGTGACGACTGAATCCGGTGAGAATGGCAAAAGTTTATGCAT
TTCTTTCCAGACTTGTTCAACAGGCCAGCCATTACGCTCGTCATCAAAATCACTCGCATCAACCAAACCG
TTATTCATTCGTGATTGCGCCTGAGCGAGACGAAATACGCGATCGCTGTTAAAAGGACAATTACAAACAG
GAATCGAATGCAACCGGCGCAGGAACACTGCCAGCGCATCAACAATATTTTCACCTGAATCAGGATATTC
TTCTAATACCTGGAATGCTGTTTTCCCGGGGATCGCAGTGGTGAGTAACCATGCATCATCAGGAGTACGG
ATAAAATGCTTGATGGTCGGAAGAGGCATAAATTCCGTCAGCCAGTTTAGTCTGACCATCTCATCTGTAA
CATCATTGGCAACGCTACCTTTGCCATGTTTCAGAAACAACTCTGGCGCATCGGGCTTCCCATACAATCG
ATAGATTGTCGCACCTGATTGCCCGACATTATCGCGAGCCCATTTATACCCATATAAATCAGCATCCATG
TTGGAATTTAATCGCGGCCTAGAGCAAGACGTTTCCCGTTGAATATGGCTCATAACACCCCTTGTATTAC
TGTTTATGTAAGCAGACAGTTTTATTGTTCATGACCAAAATCCCTTAACGTGAGTTTTCGTTCCACTGAG
CGTCAGACCCCGTAGAAAAGATCAAAGGATCTTCTTGAGATCCTTTTTTTCTGCGCGTAATCTGCTGCTT
GCAAACAAAAAAACCACCGCTACCAGCGGTGGTTTGTTTGCCGGATCAAGAGCTACCAACTCTTTTTCCG
AAGGTAACTGGCTTCAGCAGAGCGCAGATACCAAATACTGTCCTTCTAGTGTAGCCGTAGTTAGGCCACC
ACTTCAAGAACTCTGTAGCACCGCCTACATACCTCGCTCTGCTAATCCTGTTACCAGTGGCTGCTGCCAG
TGGCGATAAGTCGTGTCTTACCGGGTTGGACTCAAGACGATAGTTACCGGATAAGGCGCAGCGGTCGGGC
TGAACGGGGGGTTCGTGCACACAGCCCAGCTTGGAGCGAACGACCTACACCGAACTGAGATACCTACAGC
GTGAGCTATGAGAAAGCGCCACGCTTCCCGAAGGGAGAAAGGCGGACAGGTATCCGGTAAGCGGCAGGGT
CGGAACAGGAGAGCGCACGAGGGAGCTTCCAGGGGGAAACGCCTGGTATCTTTATAGTCCTGTCGGGTTT
CGCCACCTCTGACTTGAGCGTCGATTTTTGTGATGCTCGTCAGGGGGGCGGAGCCTATGGAAAAACGCCA
GCAACGCGGCCTTTTTACGGTTCCTGGCCTTTTGCTGGCCTTTTGCTCACATGTTCTTTCCTGCGTTATC
CCCTGATTCTGTGGATAACCGTATTACCGCCTTTGAGTGAGCTGATACCGCTCGCCGCAGCCGAACGACC
GAGCGCAGCGAGTCAGTGAGCGAGGAAGCGGAAGAGCGCCTGATGCGGTATTTTCTCCTTACGCATCTGT
GCGGTATTTCACACCGCAATGGTGCACTCTCAGTACAATCTGCTCTGATGCCGCATAGTTAAGCCAGTAT
ACACTCCGCTATCGCTACGTGACTGGGTCATGGCTGCGCCCCGACACCCGCCAACACCCGCTGACGCGCC
CTGACGGGCTTGTCTGCTCCCGGCATCCGCTTACAGACAAGCTGTGACCGTCTCCGGGAGCTGCATGTGT
CAGAGGTTTTCACCGTCATCACCGAAACGCGCGAGGCAGCTGCGGTAAAGCTCATCAGCGTGGTCGTGAA
GCGATTCACAGATGTCTGCCTGTTCATCCGCGTCCAGCTCGTTGAGTTTCTCCAGAAGCGTTAATGTCTG
GCTTCTGATAAAGCGGGCCATGTTAAGGGCGGTTTTTTCCTGTTTGGTCACTGATGCCTCCGTGTAAGGG
GGATTTCTGTTCATGGGGGTAATGATACCGATGAAACGAGAGAGGATGCTCACGATACGGGTTACTGATG
ATGAACATGCCCGGTTACTGGAACGTTGTGAGGGTAAACAACTGGCGGTATGGATGCGGCGGGACCAGAG
AAAAATCACTCAGGGTCAATGCCAGCGCTTCGTTAATACAGATGTAGGTGTTCCACAGGGTAGCCAGCAG
CATCCTGCGATGCAGATCCGGAACATAATGGTGCAGGGCGCTGACTTCCGCGTTTCCAGACTTTACGAAA
CACGGAAACCGAAGACCATTCATGTTGTTGCTCAGGTCGCAGACGTTTTGCAGCAGCAGTCGCTTCACGT
TCGCTCGCGTATCGGTGATTCATTCTGCTAACCAGTAAGGCAACCCCGCCAGCCTAGCCGGGTCCTCAAC
GACAGGAGCACGATCATGCGCACCCGTGGGGCCGCCATGCCGGCGATAATGGCCTGCTTCTCGCCGAAAC
GTTTGGTGGCGGGACCAGTGACGAAGGCTTGAGCGAGGGCGTGCAAGATTCCGAATACCGCAAGCGACAG
GCCGATCATCGTCGCGCTCCAGCGAAAGCGGTCCTCGCCGAAAATGACCCAGAGCGCTGCCGGCACCTGT
CCTACGAGTTGCATGATAAAGAAGACAGTCATAAGTGCGGCGACGATAGTCATGCCCCGCGCCCACCGGA
AGGAGCTGACTGGGTTGAAGGCTCTCAAGGGCATCGGTCGAGATCCCGGTGCCTAATGAGTGAGCTAACT
TACATTAATTGCGTTGCGCTCACTGCCCGCTTTCCAGTCGGGAAACCTGTCGTGCCAGCTGCATTAATGA
ATCGGCCAACGCGCGGGGAGAGGCGGTTTGCGTATTGGGCGCCAGGGTGGTTTTTCTTTTCACCAGTGAG
ACGGGCAACAGCTGATTGCCCTTCACCGCCTGGCCCTGAGAGAGTTGCAGCAAGCGGTCCACGCTGGTTT
GCCCCAGCAGGCGAAAATCCTGTTTGATGGTGGTTAACGGCGGGATATAACATGAGCTGTCTTCGGTATC
GTCGTATCCCACTACCGAGATATCCGCACCAACGCGCAGCCCGGACTCGGTAATGGCGCGCATTGCGCCC
AGCGCCATCTGATCGTTGGCAACCAGCATCGCAGTGGGAACGATGCCCTCATTCAGCATTTGCATGGTTT
GTTGAAAACCGGACATGGCACTCCAGTCGCCTTCCCGTTCCGCTATCGGCTGAATTTGATTGCGAGTGAG
ATATTTATGCCAGCCAGCCAGACGCAGACGCGCCGAGAC
Features (pLannotate 1.2.2; 21 found; start..end, strand, type, name):
    574..651     -  promoter       lacI promoter: lacI
    659..938     -  CDS            TcR (fragment): tetracycline efflux protein; tet; confers resistance to tetracycline
    960..978     +  promoter       T7 promoter: promoter for bacteriophage T7 RNA polymerase
    979..1003    +  protein_bind   lac operator: The lac repressor binds to the lac operator to inhibit transcription in E. coli. This inhibition can be relieved by adding lactose or isopropyl-β-D-thiogalactopyranoside (IPTG). lac repressor encoded by lacI
   1018..1040    +  RBS            RBS: efficient ribosome binding site from bacteriophage T7 gene 10 (Olins and Rangwala, 1989)
   1059..1075    +  CDS            capTEV™ (fragment): composite tag for in vivo biotinylation, TEV protease cleavage, and 6xHis tagging
   1086..1103    +  CDS            thrombin site: thrombin recognition and cleavage site
   1110..3671    +  CDS            PARP1 (fragment): PARP1_HUMAN - Also known as ADPRT From Homo sapiens (Human).
   3681..3698    +  CDS            9xHis (fragment): 9xHis affinity tag
   3708..3757    +  CDS            SET1 (fragment): solubility-enhancement tag derived from T7 phage gene 10B
   3765..3812    +  terminator     T7 terminator: transcription terminator for bacteriophage T7 RNA polymerase
   3849..4277    +  rep_origin     f1 ori (sequence partly withheld): f1 bacteriophage origin of replication; arrow indicates direction of (+) strand synthesis
   4330..4387    +  promoter       AmpR promoter (fragment): bla
   4396..5211    -  CDS            KanR: aminoglycoside phosphotransferase; aph(3')-Ia; confers resistance to kanamycin in bacteria or G418 (Geneticin®) in eukaryotes
   5333..5921    +  rep_origin     ori: high-copy-number ColE1/pMB1/pBR322/pUC origin of replication
   6107..6246    -  misc_feature   bom: basis of mobility region from pBR322
   6348..6539    -  CDS            rop: Rop protein, which maintains plasmids at low copy number; rop
   6556..6936    +  CDS            YPB1_ECOLX: Protein predicted: Swiss-Prot protein existence level 4. From Escherichia coli.
   7008..7299    -  CDS            TcR (fragment): tetracycline efflux protein; tet; confers resistance to tetracycline
   7314..7335    -  protein_bind   CAP binding site: CAP binding activates transcription in the presence of cAMP. E. coli catabolite activator protein
   7348..573     -  CDS            lacI (across the origin): lac repressor; lacI; The lac repressor binds to the lac operator to inhibit transcription in E. coli. This inhibition can be relieved by adding lactose or isopropyl-β-D-thiogalactopyranoside (IPTG).
