[The description below was written by a language model from this plasmid's Addgene catalogue record and pLannotate feature annotations shown in this document.]
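Description:
pET28_6xHis-PARP1delZn3 is a bacterial expression plasmid built on the pET28 backbone for producing a truncated form of human PARP1 in E. coli. It is propagated through a pBR322-type ColE1 origin accompanied by the bom region and the rop gene, which keeps copy number low as the record states, and it is selected with kanamycin via the aph(3')-Ia (KanR) gene. An f1 origin is also present, along with short annotated fragments of a tetracycline resistance gene that are backbone remnants rather than functional markers.

The expression cassette follows the standard pET layout. A T7 promoter with an adjacent lac operator and the T7 gene 10 ribosome binding site drives the open reading frame, and a plasmid-borne lacI gene supplies the repressor. Transcription therefore depends on a host supplying T7 RNA polymerase and can be induced with IPTG. A T7 terminator closes the unit. The coding region begins with an N-terminal 6xHis tag (picked up by the annotation software as a fragment of a composite His-containing tag), followed by a thrombin cleavage site and then the PARP1 sequence. The insert, assembled by Gibson cloning, encodes residues 1–213 joined to residues 374–1014, deleting residues 214–373 to remove the third zinc finger (Zn3) domain, and also carries a V762A substitution. A vector-derived His-tag sequence is annotated just downstream of the insert, but the record lists only the N-terminal tag, so it may lie beyond the stop codon.

The construct is intended for recombinant expression and affinity purification of Zn3-deleted PARP1. It was deposited in connection with work on the roles of PARP1 in ALC1-dependent nucleosome remodeling.
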