Addgene plasmid #173936: pET28_6xHis-PARP1delZn3
Purpose: Bacterial expression of PARP1 lacking Zn3 domain
Depositing lab: Joan Conaway. Depositing organization: Stowers Institute for Medical Research. Publication: Multiple roles for PARP1 in ALC1-dependent nucleosome remodeling. Ooi SK, Sato S, Tomomori-Sato C, Zhang Y, Wen Z, Banks CAS, Washburn MP, Unruh JR, Florens L, Conaway RC, Conaway JW. Proc Natl Acad Sci U S A. 2021 Sep 7;118(36). pii: 2107277118. doi: 10.1073/pnas.2107277118. PubMed 34465625.
Backbone
  Vector backbone: pET28
  Vector type: Bacterial Expression
Growth in bacteria
  Bacterial resistance: Kanamycin, 50 μg/mL
  Growth temperature: 37°C
  Growth strain: DH5alpha
  Copy number: Low Copy
Gene/Insert
  Gene/Insert name: PARP1delZn3
  Species: H. sapiens (human)
  Mutation: Deletion of residues 214-373; V762A
  Entrez Gene: PARP1 (a.k.a. ADPRT, ADPRT 1, ADPRT1, ARTD1, PARP, PARP-1, PARS, PPOL, Poly-PARP, pADPRT-1)
  Tag / fusion protein: 6xHis (N terminal on insert)
  Cloning method: Gibson Cloning
Terms and licenses: Academic/Nonprofit Terms; Industry Terms: Not Available to Industry
Depositor comments: Protein residues 1-213...374-1014
How to cite: pET28_6xHis-PARP1delZn3 was a gift from Joan Conaway (Addgene plasmid # 173936 ; http://n2t.net/addgene:173936 ; RRID:Addgene_173936)
